Addgene plasmid #67173: pCRISPaint-SBP
Purpose: CRISPaint universal donor for streptavidin binding peptide fusion tagging
Depositing lab: Veit Hornung. Depositing organization: Universitaetsklinikum Bonn. Publication: CRISPaint allows modular base-specific gene tagging using a ligase-4-dependent mechanism. Schmid-Burgk JL, Honing K, Ebert TS, Hornung V. Nat Commun. 2016 Jul 28;7:12338. doi: 10.1038/ncomms12338. PubMed 27465542.
Backbone
  Vector backbone: pCRISPaint
  Backbone manufacturer: Veit Hornung group
Growth in bacteria
  Bacterial resistance: Ampicillin, 100 μg/mL
  Growth temperature: 30°C
  Growth strain: DH10B
  Copy number: High Copy
Gene/Insert
  Gene/Insert name: SBP
  Species: Synthetic
Terms and licenses: Academic/Nonprofit Terms; Industry Terms: Not Available to Industry
Depositor comments: please check ip situation sequence with: TTCGCTATTACGCCAGCTGGCGA
How to cite: pCRISPaint-SBP was a gift from Veit Hornung (Addgene plasmid # 67173 ; http://n2t.net/addgene:67173 ; RRID:Addgene_67173)
