[The description below was written by a language model from this plasmid's Addgene catalogue record and pLannotate feature annotations shown in this document.]
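Description:
pCRISPaint-SBP is a small (2,448 bp) universal donor plasmid from the CRISPaint gene-tagging system, built on the pCRISPaint backbone and carrying a synthetic streptavidin binding peptide (SBP) tag as its payload. It is propagated in E. coli as a high-copy plasmid through a ColE1/pUC-type origin of replication and is selected with ampicillin through a β-lactamase gene driven by its native bla promoter. The annotation also picks up short remnants of a pBR322 bom region and a lacZα fragment, which appear to be leftovers from the cloning vector rather than functional elements.

The automated feature table does not annotate the SBP coding sequence itself. The only annotated payload-side element is a bovine growth hormone polyadenylation signal, and the unannotated stretch between the lacZα fragment and this signal is the likely location of the tag, though the record does not confirm this. No mammalian promoter and no mammalian selection marker are annotated. This fits a promoterless donor design in which the tag is expressed only after in-frame integration into an endogenous gene, with the bGH poly(A) signal terminating the resulting fusion transcript.

According to the record, CRISPaint is a modular, base-specific tagging approach that depends on DNA ligase 4, that is, on non-homologous end joining rather than homology-directed repair. A universal donor of this type has no gene-specific homology arms, so the same plasmid can be used to tag different target loci. Here it would add an SBP fusion to an endogenous protein, a tag generally used for streptavidin-based capture or purification. The record does not describe the companion nuclease or guide RNA constructs.
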