Features (pLannotate 1.2.2; 6 found; start..end, strand, type, name):
     19..607     -  rep_origin     ori: high-copy-number ColE1/pMB1/pBR322/pUC origin of replication
    778..1638    -  CDS            AmpR: β-lactamase; bla; confers resistance to ampicillin, carbenicillin, and related antibiotics
   1639..1743    -  promoter       AmpR promoter: bla
   1761..1810    +  misc_feature   bom (fragment): basis of mobility region from pBR322
   1816..1973    -  CDS            lacZα (fragment): LacZα fragment of β-galactosidase; lacZ fragment
   2192..2416    +  polyA_signal   bGH poly(A) signal: bovine growth hormone polyadenylation signal
>Addgene plasmid #67173 | pCRISPaint-SBP | depositor full sequence | sequence record 116149 | pCRISPaint-SBP sequence 2448 bps
GGCCGCGTTGCTGGCGTTTTTCCATAGGCTCCGCCCCCCTGACGAGCATCACAAAAATCGACGCTCAAGT
CAGAGGTGGCGAAACCCGACAGGACTATAAAGATACCAGGCGTTTCCCCCTGGAAGCTCCCTCGTGCGCT
CTCCTGTTCCGACCCTGCCGCTTACCGGATACCTGTCCGCCTTTCTCCCTTCGGGAAGCGTGGCGCTTTC
TCATAGCTCACGCTGTAGGTATCTCAGTTCGGTGTAGGTCGTTCGCTCCAAGCTGGGCTGTGTGCACGAA
CCCCCCGTTCAGCCCGACCGCTGCGCCTTATCCGGTAACTATCGTCTTGAGTCCAACCCGGTAAGACACG
ACTTATCGCCACTGGCAGCAGCCACTGGTAACAGGATTAGCAGAGCGAGGTATGTAGGCGGTGCTACAGA
GTTCTTGAAGTGGTGGCCTAACTACGGCTACACTAGAAGGACAGTATTTGGTATCTGCGCTCTGCTGAAG
CCAGTTACCTTCGGAAAAAGAGTTGGTAGCTCTTGATCCGGCAAACAAACCACCGCTGGTAGCGGTGGTT
TTTTTGTTTGCAAGCAGCAGATTACGCGCAGAAAAAAAGGATCTCAAGAAGATCCTTTGATCTTTTCTAC
GGGGTCTGACGCTCAGTGGAACGAAAACTCACGTTAAGGGATTTTGGTCATGAGATTATCAAAAAGGATC
TTCACCTAGATCCTTTTAAATTAAAAATGAAGTTTTAAATCAATCTAAAGTATATATGAGTAAACTTGGT
CTGACAGTTACCAATGCTTAATCAGTGAGGCACCTATCTCAGCGATCTGTCTATTTCGTTCATCCATAGT
TGCCTGACTCCCCGTCGTGTAGATAACTACGATACGGGAGGGCTTACCATCTGGCCCCAGTGCTGCAATG
ATACCGCGAGACCCACGCTCACCGGCTCCAGATTTATCAGCAATAAACCAGCCAGCCGGAAGGGCCGAGC
GCAGAAGTGGTCCTGCAACTTTATCCGCCTCCATCCAGTCTATTAATTGTTGCCGGGAAGCTAGAGTAAG
TAGTTCGCCAGTTAATAGTTTGCGCAACGTTGTTGCCATTGCTACAGGCATCGTGGTGTCACGCTCGTCG
TTTGGTATGGCTTCATTCAGCTCCGGTTCCCAACGATCAAGGCGAGTTACATGATCCCCCATGTTGTGCA
AAAAAGCGGTTAGCTCCTTCGGTCCTCCGATCGTTGTCAGAAGTAAGTTGGCCGCAGTGTTATCACTCAT
GGTTATGGCAGCACTGCATAATTCTCTTACTGTCATGCCATCCGTAAGATGCTTTTCTGTGACTGGTGAG
TACTCAACCAAGTCATTCTGAGAATAGTGTATGCGGCGACCGAGTTGCTCTTGCCCGGCGTCAATACGGG
ATAATACCGCGCCACATAGCAGAACTTTAAAAGTGCTCATCATTGGAAAACGTTCTTCGGGGCGAAAACT
CTCAAGGATCTTACCGCTGTTGAGATCCAGTTCGATGTAACCCACTCGTGCACCCAACTGATCTTCAGCA
TCTTTTACTTTCACCAGCGTTTCTGGGTGAGCAAAAACAGGAAGGCAAAATGCCGCAAAAAAGGGAATAA
GGGCGACACGGAAATGTTGAATACTCATACTCTTCCTTTTTCAATATTATTGAAGCATTTATCAGGGTTA
TTGTCTCATGAGCGGATACATATTTGAATGTATTTAGAAAAATAAACAAATAGGGGTTCCGCGCACATTT
CCCCGAAAAGTGCGGTGTGAAATACCGCACAGATGCGTAAGGAGAAAATACCGCATCAGGCGCCATTCGC
CATTCAGGCTGCGCAACTGTTGGGAAGGGCGATCGGTGCGGGCCTCTTCGCTATTACGCCAGCTGGCGAA
AGGGGGATGTGCTGCAAGGCGATTAAGTTGGGTAACGCCAGGGTTTTCCCAGTCACGACGTTGTAAAACG
ACGGCCAGTGAATTCGAGCTCGGTACCTAATGATAGCTAGCGGGCCAGTACCCAAAAAGCGGGGGGTCTG
GTGGCAGTGGAGGGGGATCCATGGACGAGAAGACCACCGGCTGGAGAGGCGGCCACGTGGTGGAGGGCCT
GGCCGGCGAGCTGGAGCAGCTGAGAGCCAGACTGGAGCACCACCCCCAGGGCCAGAGAGAGCCCTGAGCG
GCCGCCGCTGATCAGCCTCGACTGTGCCTTCTAGTTGCCAGCCATCTGTTGTTTGCCCCTCCCCCGTGCC
TTCCTTGACCCTGGAAGGTGCCACTCCCACTGTCCTTTCCTAATAAAATGAGGAAATTGCATCGCATTGT
CTGAGTAGGTGTCATTCTATTCTGGGGGGTGGGGTGGGGCAGGACAGCAAGGGGGAGGATTGGGAAGACA
ATAGCAGGCATGCTGGGGATGCGGTGGGCTCTATGGACGCGTCAGCAAAAGGCCAGGAACCGTAAAAA
