>Addgene plasmid #67173 | pCRISPaint-SBP | addgene partial sequence | sequence record 123231 | M13pUC-Fwd 5'-CCCAGTCACGACGTTGTAAAACG-3'
CTAATGATAGCTAGCGGGCCAGTACCCAAAAAGCGGGGGGTCTGGTGGCAGTGGAGGGGGATCCATGGAC
GAGAAGACCACCGGCTGGAGAGGCGGCCACGTGGTGGAGGGCCTGGCCGGCGAGCTGGAGCAGCTGAGAG
CCAGACTGGAGCACCACCCCCAGGGCCAGAGAGAGCCCTGAGCGGCCGCCGCTGATCAGCCTCGACTGTG
CCTTCTAGTTGCCAGCCATCTGTTGTTTGCCCCTCCCCCGTGCCTTCCTTGACCCTGGAAGGTGCCACTC
CCACTGTCCTTTCCTAATAAAATGAGGAAATTGCATCGCATTGTCTGAGTAGGTGTCATTCTATTCTGGG
GGGTGGGGTGGGGCAGGACAGCAAGGGGGAGGATTGGGAAGACAATAGCAGGCATGCTGGGGATGCGGTG
GGCTCTATGGACGCGTCAGCAAAAGGCCAGGAACCGTAAAAAGGCCGCGTTGCTGGCGTTTTTCCATAGG
CTCCGCCCCCCTGACGAGCATCACAAAAATCGACGCTCAAGTCAGAGGTGGCGAAACCCGACAGGACTAT
AAAGATACCAGGCGTTTCCCCCTGGAAGCTCCCTCGTGCGCTCTCCTGTTCCGACCCTGCCGCTTACCGG
ATACCTGTCCGCCTTTCTCCCTTCGGGAAGCGTGGCGCTTTCTCATAGCTCACGCTGTAGGTATCTCAGT
TCGGTGTAGGTCGTTCGCTCCAAGCTGGGCTGTGTGCACGAACCCCCCGTTCAGCCCGACCGCTGCGCCT
TATCCGGTAACTATCGTCTTGAGTCCAACCCGGTAAGACACGACTTATCGCCACTGGCAGCAGCCACTGG
TAACAGGATTAGCAGAGCGAGGTATGTAGGCGGTGCTACAGAGTTCTTGAAGTGGTGGCC
