>Addgene plasmid #67173 | pCRISPaint-SBP | addgene partial sequence | sequence record 123232 | BGH-rev 5'-TAGAAGGCACAGTCGAGG-3'
TCTCTCTGGCCCTGGGGGTGGTGCTCCAGTCTGGCTCTCAGCTGCTCCAGCTCGCCGGCCAGGCCCTCCA
CCACGTGGCCGCCTCTCCAGCCGGTGGTCTTCTCGTCCATGGATCCCCCTCCACTGCCACCAGACCCCCC
GCTTTTTGGGTACTGGCCCGCTAGCTATCATTAGGTACCGAGCTCGAATTCACTGGCCGTCGTTTTACAA
CGTCGTGACTGGGAAAACCCTGGCGTTACCCAACTTAATCGCCTTGCAGCACATCCCCCTTTCGCCAGCT
GGCGTAATAGCGAAGAGGCCCGCACCGATCGCCCTTCCCAACAGTTGCGCAGCCTGAATGGCGAATGGCG
CCTGATGCGGTATTTTCTCCTTACGCATCTGTGCGGTATTTCACACCGCACTTTTCGGGGAAATGTGCGC
GGAACCCCTATTTGTTTATTTTTCTAAATACATTCAAATATGTATCCGCTCATGAGACAATAACCCTGAT
AAATGCTTCAATAATATTGAAAAAGGAAGAGTATGAGTATTCAACATTTCCGTGTCGCCCTTATTCCCTT
TTTTGCGGCATTTTGCCTTCCTGTTTTTGCTCACCCAGAAACGCTGGTGAAAGTAAAAGATGCTGAAGAT
CAGTTGGGTGCACGAGTGGGTTACATCGAACTGGATCTCAACAGCGGTAAGATCCTTGAGAGTTTTCGCC
